Addgene plasmid #191903: pET28 acid.5
Purpose: Encodes a GFP design, acid.5
Depositing lab: Sarel Fleishman. Depositing organization: Weizmann Institute of Science. Publication: Designed active-site library reveals thousands of functional GFP variants. Weinstein JY, Marti-Gomez C, Lipsh-Sokolik R, Hoch SY, Liebermann D, Nevo R, Weissman H, Petrovich-Kopitman E, Margulies D, Ivankov D, McCandlish DM, Fleishman SJ. Nat Commun. 2023 May 20;14(1):2890. doi: 10.1038/s41467-023-38099-z. PubMed 37210560.
Backbone
  Vector backbone: pET28
  Backbone size w/o insert (bp): 5209
  Vector type: Bacterial Expression
Growth in bacteria
  Bacterial resistance: Kanamycin, 50 μg/mL
  Growth temperature: 37°C
  Growth strain: DH5alpha
  Copy number: High Copy
Gene/Insert
  Gene/Insert name: acid.5
  Species: Aequorea victoria
  Insert size (bp): 747
  Mutation: S72T Y145M T167V H181V
  Promoter: T7
  Tag / fusion protein: His Tag (N terminal on insert)
  Cloning method: Restriction Enzyme; 5′ cloning site BsaI (destroyed during cloning); 3′ cloning site BsaI (destroyed during cloning)
  Sequencing primers: 5′ TAATACGACTCACTATAGGG; 3′ gctagttattgctcagcgg
Terms and licenses: Academic/Nonprofit Terms; Industry Terms: Not Available to Industry
Depositor comments: Design created by the htFuncLib algorithm
How to cite: pET28 acid.5 was a gift from Sarel Fleishman (Addgene plasmid # 191903 ; http://n2t.net/addgene:191903 ; RRID:Addgene_191903)
