[The description below was written by a language model from this plasmid's Addgene catalogue record and pLannotate feature annotations shown in this document.]
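Description:
pET28 acid.5 is a bacterial expression plasmid built on the pET28 backbone that encodes acid.5, a computationally designed variant of Aequorea victoria GFP. The design was generated with the htFuncLib algorithm as part of a designed library of GFP active-site variants, and the record lists four substitutions: S72T, Y145M, T167V and H181V. The roughly 750 bp insert was introduced through BsaI sites that were destroyed during cloning. In the sequenced 5,952 nt record the open reading frame is annotated by similarity as mEGFP, which reflects its GFP ancestry rather than its exact identity.

Expression follows the standard pET arrangement. A T7 promoter with an adjacent lac operator, followed by the phage T7 gene 10 ribosome binding site, drives the coding sequence, and a T7 terminator lies downstream. The plasmid-borne lacI gene supplies repressor, so transcription is held off until induction with IPTG in a host that provides T7 RNA polymerase. An N-terminal His tag sits immediately upstream of the GFP sequence; the annotation software picks it up as a short fragment of a composite tag, and it allows metal-affinity purification. A short tag-like fragment annotated after the coding region is probably residual vector sequence.

The plasmid is selected with kanamycin through the aph(3')-Ia gene and replicates from a ColE1/pMB1-type origin. The catalogue calls it high copy, although the backbone also carries rop and the bom region from pBR322. An f1 origin and non-functional tetracycline-resistance remnants are present as well. The construct is suited to producing and purifying the acid.5 protein in E. coli for characterising its fluorescence; the record does not describe the variant's specific spectral or pH-related properties.
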