Features (pLannotate 1.2.2; 19 found; start..end, strand, type, name):
      1..19      +  promoter       T7 promoter: promoter for bacteriophage T7 RNA polymerase
     20..44      +  protein_bind   lac operator: The lac repressor binds to the lac operator to inhibit transcription in E. coli. This inhibition can be relieved by adding lactose or isopropyl-β-D-thiogalactopyranoside (IPTG). lac repressor encoded by lacI
     59..81      +  RBS            RBS: efficient ribosome binding site from bacteriophage T7 gene 10 (Olins and Rangwala, 1989)
    100..116     +  CDS            capTEV™ (fragment): composite tag for in vivo biotinylation, TEV protease cleavage, and 6xHis tagging
    118..831     +  CDS            mEGFP: mEGFP is a basic (constitutively fluorescent) green fluorescent protein published in 2002, derived from Aequorea victoria. It has moderate acid sensitivity.
    844..893     +  CDS            SET1 (fragment): solubility-enhancement tag derived from T7 phage gene 10B
    901..948     +  terminator     T7 terminator: transcription terminator for bacteriophage T7 RNA polymerase
    985..1413    +  rep_origin     f1 ori (sequence partly withheld): f1 bacteriophage origin of replication; arrow indicates direction of (+) strand synthesis
   1466..1523    +  promoter       AmpR promoter (fragment): bla
   1532..2347    -  CDS            KanR: aminoglycoside phosphotransferase; aph(3')-Ia; confers resistance to kanamycin in bacteria or G418 (Geneticin®) in eukaryotes
   2469..3057    +  rep_origin     ori: high-copy-number ColE1/pMB1/pBR322/pUC origin of replication
   3243..3382    -  misc_feature   bom: basis of mobility region from pBR322
   3484..3675    -  CDS            rop: Rop protein, which maintains plasmids at low copy number; rop
   3692..4072    +  CDS            YPB1_ECOLX: Protein predicted: Swiss-Prot protein existence level 4. From Escherichia coli.
   4144..4435    -  CDS            TcR (fragment): tetracycline efflux protein; tet; confers resistance to tetracycline
   4450..4471    -  protein_bind   CAP binding site: CAP binding activates transcription in the presence of cAMP. E. coli catabolite activator protein
   4484..5566    -  CDS            lacI: lac repressor; lacI; The lac repressor binds to the lac operator to inhibit transcription in E. coli. This inhibition can be relieved by adding lactose or isopropyl-β-D-thiogalactopyranoside (IPTG).
   5567..5644    -  promoter       lacI promoter: lacI
   5652..5931    -  CDS            TcR (fragment): tetracycline efflux protein; tet; confers resistance to tetracycline
>Addgene plasmid #191903 | pET28 acid.5 | addgene full sequence | sequence record 378857 | Addgene NGS Result
TAATACGACTCACTATAGGGGAATTGTGAGCGGATAACAATTCCCCTCTAGAAATAATTTTGTTTAACTT
TAAGAAGGAGATATACCATGGGCAGCAGCCATCATCATCATCATCACGTTAGCAAGGGCGAGGAGCTGTT
CACCGGCGTCGTTCCCATCCTGGTGGAATTGGACGGCGATGTAAATGGTCACAAGTTTAGCGTCCGTGGC
GAAGGTGAGGGCGATGCAACATACGGCAAATTGACACTTAAGTTTATTTGCACAACTGGTAAGCTGCCCG
TGCCGTGGCCCACACTGGTCACTACTCTCACGTACGGCGTACAGTGTTTTACCCGATACCCGGATCATAT
GAAACAGCATGATTTCTTCAAGTCGGCCATGCCGGAGGGATATGTTCAGGAGAGAACCATTTTTTTCAAG
GACGATGGCTGTTACAAGACAAGAGCTGAAGTTAAATTTGAGGGCGACACTCTGGTGAATCGCATTGAAT
TGCATGGTATCGATTTCAAAGAAGATGGGAACATACTGGGACATAAGCTGGAATACAACATGAATTCCCA
TAACGTGTACATAATGCCGGACAAACAGAATAATGGCATCAAAGTGAATTTCAAAGTGCGGCATAATATC
GAAGATGGCAGTGTGCAGCTGGCGGATGTGTACCAGCAAAACACCCCGATCGGCGATGGTCCTGTTCTGT
TGCCTGATTATCACTATCTGCATACATGGAGTGAACTGTCGAAAGACCCTAATGAAAAACGCGATCATAT
GGTGCTTCTCGAGTTTGTGGAAGCAGCGGGAATAACTCTCGGCATGGACGAGCTGTATAAGTAATGAGAT
CCGGCTGCTAACAAAGCCCGAAAGGAAGCTGAGTTGGCTGCTGCCACCGCTGAGCAATAACTAGCATAAC
CCCTTGGGGCCTCTAAACGGGTCTTGAGGGGTTTTTTGCTGAAAGGAGGAACTATATCCGGATTGGCGAA
TGGG
[124 nt withheld, positions 985-1108]
C
[91 nt withheld, positions 1110-1200]
A
[49 nt withheld, positions 1202-1250]
CCTTTGACGTTGGAGTCCACGTTCTTT
[37 nt withheld, positions 1278-1314]
ACCCTATCTCGGTCTATTCTTTTGATTTATAAGGGATTTTGCCGATTTCGGCCTATTGGTTAAAAAATGA
GCTGATTTAACAAAAATTTAACGCGAATTTTAACAAAATATTAACGCTTACAATTTAGGTGGCACTTTTC
GGGGAAATGTGCGCGGAACCCCTATTTGTTTATTTTTCTAAATACATTCAAATATGTATCCGCTCATGAA
TTAATTCTTAGAAAAACTCATCGAGCATCAAATGAAACTGCAATTTATTCATATCAGGATTATCAATACC
ATATTTTTGAAAAAGCCGTTTCTGTAATGAAGGAGAAAACTCACCGAGGCAGTTCCATAGGATGGCAAGA
TCCTGGTATCGGTCTGCGATTCCGACTCGTCCAACATCAATACAACCTATTAATTTCCCCTCGTCAAAAA
TAAGGTTATCAAGTGAGAAATCACCATGAGTGACGACTGAATCCGGTGAGAATGGCAAAAGTTTATGCAT
TTCTTTCCAGACTTGTTCAACAGGCCAGCCATTACGCTCGTCATCAAAATCACTCGCATCAACCAAACCG
TTATTCATTCGTGATTGCGCCTGAGCGAGACGAAATACGCGATCGCTGTTAAAAGGACAATTACAAACAG
GAATCGAATGCAACCGGCGCAGGAACACTGCCAGCGCATCAACAATATTTTCACCTGAATCAGGATATTC
TTCTAATACCTGGAATGCTGTTTTCCCGGGGATCGCAGTGGTGAGTAACCATGCATCATCAGGAGTACGG
ATAAAATGCTTGATGGTCGGAAGAGGCATAAATTCCGTCAGCCAGTTTAGTCTGACCATCTCATCTGTAA
CATCATTGGCAACGCTACCTTTGCCATGTTTCAGAAACAACTCTGGCGCATCGGGCTTCCCATACAATCG
ATAGATTGTCGCACCTGATTGCCCGACATTATCGCGAGCCCATTTATACCCATATAAATCAGCATCCATG
TTGGAATTTAATCGCGGCCTAGAGCAAGACGTTTCCCGTTGAATATGGCTCATAACACCCCTTGTATTAC
TGTTTATGTAAGCAGACAGTTTTATTGTTCATGACCAAAATCCCTTAACGTGAGTTTTCGTTCCACTGAG
CGTCAGACCCCGTAGAAAAGATCAAAGGATCTTCTTGAGATCCTTTTTTTCTGCGCGTAATCTGCTGCTT
GCAAACAAAAAAACCACCGCTACCAGCGGTGGTTTGTTTGCCGGATCAAGAGCTACCAACTCTTTTTCCG
AAGGTAACTGGCTTCAGCAGAGCGCAGATACCAAATACTGTCCTTCTAGTGTAGCCGTAGTTAGGCCACC
ACTTCAAGAACTCTGTAGCACCGCCTACATACCTCGCTCTGCTAATCCTGTTACCAGTGGCTGCTGCCAG
TGGCGATAAGTCGTGTCTTACCGGGTTGGACTCAAGACGATAGTTACCGGATAAGGCGCAGCGGTCGGGC
TGAACGGGGGGTTCGTGCACACAGCCCAGCTTGGAGCGAACGACCTACACCGAACTGAGATACCTACAGC
GTGAGCTATGAGAAAGCGCCACGCTTCCCGAAGGGAGAAAGGCGGACAGGTATCCGGTAAGCGGCAGGGT
CGGAACAGGAGAGCGCACGAGGGAGCTTCCAGGGGGAAACGCCTGGTATCTTTATAGTCCTGTCGGGTTT
CGCCACCTCTGACTTGAGCGTCGATTTTTGTGATGCTCGTCAGGGGGGCGGAGCCTATGGAAAAACGCCA
GCAACGCGGCCTTTTTACGGTTCCTGGCCTTTTGCTGGCCTTTTGCTCACATGTTCTTTCCTGCGTTATC
CCCTGATTCTGTGGATAACCGTATTACCGCCTTTGAGTGAGCTGATACCGCTCGCCGCAGCCGAACGACC
GAGCGCAGCGAGTCAGTGAGCGAGGAAGCGGAAGAGCGCCTGATGCGGTATTTTCTCCTTACGCATCTGT
GCGGTATTTCACACCGCAATGGTGCACTCTCAGTACAATCTGCTCTGATGCCGCATAGTTAAGCCAGTAT
ACACTCCGCTATCGCTACGTGACTGGGTCATGGCTGCGCCCCGACACCCGCCAACACCCGCTGACGCGCC
CTGACGGGCTTGTCTGCTCCCGGCATCCGCTTACAGACAAGCTGTGACCGTCTCCGGGAGCTGCATGTGT
CAGAGGTTTTCACCGTCATCACCGAAACGCGCGAGGCAGCTGCGGTAAAGCTCATCAGCGTGGTCGTGAA
GCGATTCACAGATGTCTGCCTGTTCATCCGCGTCCAGCTCGTTGAGTTTCTCCAGAAGCGTTAATGTCTG
GCTTCTGATAAAGCGGGCCATGTTAAGGGCGGTTTTTTCCTGTTTGGTCACTGATGCCTCCGTGTAAGGG
GGATTTCTGTTCATGGGGGTAATGATACCGATGAAACGAGAGAGGATGCTCACGATACGGGTTACTGATG
ATGAACATGCCCGGTTACTGGAACGTTGTGAGGGTAAACAACTGGCGGTATGGATGCGGCGGGACCAGAG
AAAAATCACTCAGGGTCAATGCCAGCGCTTCGTTAATACAGATGTAGGTGTTCCACAGGGTAGCCAGCAG
CATCCTGCGATGCAGATCCGGAACATAATGGTGCAGGGCGCTGACTTCCGCGTTTCCAGACTTTACGAAA
CACGGAAACCGAAGACCATTCATGTTGTTGCTCAGGTCGCAGACGTTTTGCAGCAGCAGTCGCTTCACGT
TCGCTCGCGTATCGGTGATTCATTCTGCTAACCAGTAAGGCAACCCCGCCAGCCTAGCCGGGTCCTCAAC
GACAGGAGCACGATCATGCGCACCCGTGGGGCCGCCATGCCGGCGATAATGGCCTGCTTCTCGCCGAAAC
GTTTGGTGGCGGGACCAGTGACGAAGGCTTGAGCGAGGGCGTGCAAGATTCCGAATACCGCAAGCGACAG
GCCGATCATCGTCGCGCTCCAGCGAAAGCGGTCCTCGCCGAAAATGACCCAGAGCGCTGCCGGCACCTGT
CCTACGAGTTGCATGATAAAGAAGACAGTCATAAGTGCGGCGACGATAGTCATGCCCCGCGCCCACCGGA
AGGAGCTGACTGGGTTGAAGGCTCTCAAGGGCATCGGTCGAGATCCCGGTGCCTAATGAGTGAGCTAACT
TACATTAATTGCGTTGCGCTCACTGCCCGCTTTCCAGTCGGGAAACCTGTCGTGCCAGCTGCATTAATGA
ATCGGCCAACGCGCGGGGAGAGGCGGTTTGCGTATTGGGCGCCAGGGTGGTTTTTCTTTTCACCAGTGAG
ACGGGCAACAGCTGATTGCCCTTCACCGCCTGGCCCTGAGAGAGTTGCAGCAAGCGGTCCACGCTGGTTT
GCCCCAGCAGGCGAAAATCCTGTTTGATGGTGGTTAACGGCGGGATATAACATGAGCTGTCTTCGGTATC
GTCGTATCCCACTACCGAGATATCCGCACCAACGCGCAGCCCGGACTCGGTAATGGCGCGCATTGCGCCC
AGCGCCATCTGATCGTTGGCAACCAGCATCGCAGTGGGAACGATGCCCTCATTCAGCATTTGCATGGTTT
GTTGAAAACCGGACATGGCACTCCAGTCGCCTTCCCGTTCCGCTATCGGCTGAATTTGATTGCGAGTGAG
ATATTTATGCCAGCCAGCCAGACGCAGACGCGCCGAGACAGAACTTAATGGGCCCGCTAACAGCGCGATT
TGCTGGTGACCCAATGCGACCAGATGCTCCACGCCCAGTCGCGTACCGTCTTCATGGGAGAAAATAATAC
TGTTGATGGGTGTCTGGTCAGAGACATCAAGAAATAACGCCGGAACATTAGTGCAGGCAGCTTCCACAGC
AATGGCATCCTGGTCATCCAGCGGATAGTTAATGATCAGCCCACTGACGCGTTGCGCGAGAAGATTGTGC
ACCGCCGCTTTACAGGCTTCGACGCCGCTTCGTTCTACCATCGACACCACCACGCTGGCACCCAGTTGAT
CGGCGCGAGATTTAATCGCCGCGACAATTTGCGACGGCGCGTGCAGGGCCAGACTGGAGGTGGCAACGCC
AATCAGCAACGACTGTTTGCCCGCCAGTTGTTGTGCCACGCGGTTGGGAATGTAATTCAGCTCCGCCATC
GCCGCTTCCACTTTTTCCCGCGTTTTCGCAGAAACGTGGCTGGCCTGGTTCACCACGCGGGAAACGGTCT
GATAAGAGACACCGGCATACTCTGCGACATCGTATAACGTTACTGGTTTCACATTCACCACCCTGAATTG
ACTCTCTTCCGGGCGCTATCATGCCATACCGCGAAAGGTTTTGCGCCATTCGATGGTGTCCGGGATCTCG
ACGCTCTCCCTTATGCGACTCCTGCATTAGGAAGCAGCCCAGTAGTAGGTTGAGGCCGTTGAGCACCGCC
GCCGCAAGGAATGGTGCATGCAAGGAGATGGCGCCCAACAGTCCCCCGGCCACGGGGCCTGCCACCATAC
CCACGCCGAAACAAGCGCTCATGAGCCCGAAGTGGCGAGCCCGATCTTCCCCATCGGTGATGTCGGCGAT
ATAGGCGCCAGCAACCGCACCTGTGGCGCCGGTGATGCCGGCCACGATGCGTCCGGCGTAGAGGATCGAG
ATCTCGATCCCGCGAAAT
